>Addgene plasmid #232888 | pML107-ARB1 | addgene full sequence | sequence record 464740 | Addgene NGS Result
GTAAAACGACGGCCAGTGAGCGCGCGTAATACGACTCACTATAGGGCGAATTGGGTACCGGGCCCCCCCT
CGAGGTCGACGGTATCGATAAGCTTGATATCGAATTCAGTCTACTAGTCAGTTCGAGTTTATCATTATCA
ATACTGCCATTTCAAAGAATACGTAAATAATTAATAGTAGTGATTTTCCTAACTTTATTTAGTCAAAAAA
TTAGCCTTTTAATTCTGCTGTAACCCGTACATGCCCAAAATAGGGGGCGGGTTACACAGAATATATAACA
TCGTAGGTGTCTGGGTGAACAGTTTATTCCTGGCATCCACTAAATATAATGGAGCCCGCTTTTTAAGCTG
GCATCCAGAAAAAAAAAGAATCCCAGCACCAAAATATTGTTTTCTTCACCAACCATCAGTTCATAGGTCC
ATTCTCTTAGCGCAACTACAGAGAACAGGGGCACAAACAGGCAAAAAACGGGCACAACCTCAATGGAGTG
ATGCAACCTGCCTGGAGTAAATGATGACACAAGGCAATTGACCCACGCATGTATCTATCTCATTTTCTTA
CACCTTCTATTACCTTCTGCTCTCTCTGATTTGGAAAAAGCTGAAAAAAAAGGTTGAAACCAGTTCCCTG
AAATTATTCCCCTACTTGACTAATAAGTATATAAAGACGGTAGGTATTGATTGTAATTCTGTAAATCTAT
TTCTTAAACTTCTTAAATTCTACTTTTATAGTTAGTCTTTTTTTTAGTTTTAAAACACCAAGAACTTAGT
TTCGAATAAACACACATAAACAAACAAAAGATCTGATATGGATCGAATTAGATCTCGCCACCATGGACAA
GAAGTATTCTATCGGACTGGACATCGGGACTAATAGCGTCGGGTGGGCCGTCATCACTGACGAGTACAAG
GTGCCCTCTAAGAAGTTCAAGGTGCTCGGGAACACCGACCGGCATTCCATCAAGAAAAATCTGATCGGAG
CTCTCCTCTTTGATTCAGGGGAGACCGCTGAAGCAACCCGCCTCAAGCGGACTGCTAGACGGCGGTACAC
CAGGAGGAAGAACCGGATTTGTTACCTTCAAGAGATATTCTCCAACGAAATGGCAAAGGTCGACGACAGC
TTCTTCCATAGGCTGGAAGAATCATTCCTCGTGGAAGAGGATAAGAAGCATGAACGGCATCCCATCTTCG
GTAATATCGTCGACGAGGTGGCCTATCACGAGAAATACCCAACCATCTACCATCTTCGCAAAAAGCTGGT
GGACTCAACCGACAAGGCAGACCTCCGGCTTATCTACCTGGCCCTGGCCCACATGATTAAGTTCAGAGGC
CACTTCCTGATCGAGGGCGACCTCAATCCTGACAATAGCGATGTGGATAAACTGTTCATCCAGCTGGTGC
AGACTTACAACCAGCTCTTTGAAGAGAACCCCATCAATGCAAGCGGAGTCGATGCCAAGGCCATTCTGTC
AGCCCGGCTGTCAAAGAGCCGCAGACTTGAGAATCTTATCGCTCAGCTGCCGGGTGAAAAGAAAAATGGA
CTGTTCGGGAACCTGATTGCTCTTTCACTTGGGCTGACTCCCAATTTCAAGTCTAATTTCGACCTGGCAG
AGGATGCCAAGCTGCAACTGTCCAAGGACACCTATGATGACGATCTCGACAACCTCCTGGCCCAGATCGG
TGACCAATACGCCGACCTTTTCCTTGCTGCTAAGAATCTTTCTGACGCCATCCTGCTGTCTGACATTCTC
CGCGTGAACACTGAAATCACCAAGGCCCCTCTTTCAGCTTCAATGATTAAGCGGTATGATGAGCACCACC
AGGACCTGACCCTGCTTAAGGCACTCGTCCGGCAGCAGCTTCCGGAGAAGTACAAGGAAATCTTCTTTGA
CCAGTCAAAGAATGGATACGCCGGCTACATCGACGGAGGTGCCTCCCAAGAGGAATTTTATAAGTTTATC
AAACCTATCCTTGAGAAGATGGACGGCACCGAAGAGCTCCTCGTGAAACTGAATCGGGAGGATCTGCTGC
GGAAGCAGCGCACTTTCGACAATGGGAGCATTCCCCACCAGATCCATCTTGGGGAGCTTCACGCCATCCT
TCGGCGCCAAGAGGACTTCTACCCCTTTCTTAAGGACAACAGGGAGAAGATTGAGAAAATTCTCACTTTC
CGCATCCCCTACTACGTGGGACCCCTCGCCAGAGGAAATAGCCGGTTTGCTTGGATGACCAGAAAGTCAG
AAGAAACTATCACTCCCTGGAACTTCGAAGAGGTGGTGGACAAGGGAGCCAGCGCTCAGTCATTCATCGA
ACGGATGACTAACTTCGATAAGAACCTCCCCAATGAGAAGGTCCTGCCGAAACATTCCCTGCTCTACGAG
TACTTTACCGTGTACAACGAGCTGACCAAGGTGAAATATGTCACCGAAGGGATGAGGAAGCCCGCATTCC
TGTCAGGCGAACAAAAGAAGGCAATTGTGGACCTTCTGTTCAAGACCAATAGAAAGGTGACCGTGAAGCA
GCTGAAGGAGGACTATTTCAAGAAAATTGAATGCTTCGACTCTGTGGAGATTAGCGGGGTCGAAGATCGG
TTCAACGCAAGCCTGGGTACCTACCATGATCTGCTTAAGATCATCAAGGACAAGGATTTTCTGGACAATG
AGGAGAAAGAGGACATCCTTGAGGACATTGTCCTGACTCTCACTCTGTTCGAGGACCGGGAAATGATCGA
GGAGAGGCTTAAGACCTACGCCCATCTGTTCGACGATAAAGTGATGAAGCAACTTAAACGGAGAAGATAT
ACCGGATGGGGACGCCTTAGCCGCAAACTCATCAACGGAATCCGGGACAAACAGAGCGGAAAGACCATTC
TTGATTTCCTTAAGAGCGACGGATTCGCTAATCGCAACTTCATGCAACTTATCCATGATGATTCCCTGAC
CTTTAAGGAGGACATCCAGAAGGCCCAAGTGTCTGGACAAGGTGACTCACTGCACGAGCATATCGCAAAT
CTGGCTGGTTCACCCGCTATTAAGAAGGGTATTCTCCAGACCGTGAAAGTCGTGGACGAGCTGGTCAAGG
TGATGGGTCGCCATAAACCAGAGAACATTGTCATCGAGATGGCCAGGGAAAACCAGACTACCCAGAAGGG
ACAGAAGAACAGCAGGGAGCGGATGAAAAGAATTGAGGAAGGGATTAAGGAGCTCGGGTCACAGATCCTT
AAAGAGCACCCGGTGGAAAACACCCAGCTTCAGAATGAGAAGCTCTATCTGTACTACCTTCAAAATGGAC
GCGATATGTATGTGGACCAAGAGCTTGATATCAACAGGCTCTCAGACTACGACGTGGACCACATCGTCCC
TCAGAGCTTCCTCAAAGACGACTCAATTGACAATAAGGTGCTGACTCGCTCAGACAAGAACCGGGGAAAG
TCAGATAACGTGCCCTCAGAGGAAGTCGTGAAAAAGATGAAGAACTATTGGCGCCAGCTTCTGAACGCAA
AGCTAATCACTCAGCGGAAGTTCGACAATCTCACTAAGGCTGAGAGGGGCGGACTGAGCGAACTGGACAA
AGCAGGATTCATTAAACGGCAACTTGTGGAGACTCGGCAGATTACTAAACATGTAGCCCAAATCCTTGAC
TCACGCATGAATACCAAGTACGACGAAAACGACAAACTTATCCGCGAGGTGAAGGTGATTACCCTGAAGT
CCAAGCTGGTCAGCGATTTCAGAAAGGACTTTCAATTCTACAAAGTGCGGGAGATCAATAACTATCATCA
TGCTCATGACGCATATCTGAATGCCGTGGTGGGAACCGCCCTAATCAAGAAGTACCCAAAGCTGGAAAGC
GAGTTCGTGTACGGAGACTACAAGGTCTACGACGTGCGCAAGATGATTGCCAAATCTGAGCAGGAGATCG
GAAAGGCCACCGCAAAGTACTTCTTCTACAGCAACATCATGAATTTCTTCAAGACCGAAATCACCCTTGC
AAACGGTGAGATCCGGAAGAGGCCGCTCATCGAGACTAATGGGGAGACTGGCGAAATCGTGTGGGACAAG
GGCAGAGATTTCGCTACCGTGCGCAAAGTGCTTTCTATGCCTCAAGTGAACATCGTGAAGAAAACCGAGG
TGCAAACCGGAGGCTTTTCTAAGGAATCAATCCTCCCCAAGCGCAACTCCGACAAGCTCATTGCAAGGAA
GAAGGATTGGGACCCTAAGAAGTACGGCGGATTCGATTCACCAACTGTGGCTTATTCTGTCCTGGTCGTG
GCTAAGGTGGAAAAAGGAAAGTCTAAGAAGCTCAAGAGCGTGAAGGAACTGCTGGGTATCACCATTATGG
AGCGCAGCTCCTTCGAGAAGAACCCAATTGACTTTCTCGAAGCCAAAGGTTACAAGGAAGTCAAGAAGGA
CCTTATCATCAAGCTCCCAAAGTATAGCCTGTTCGAACTGGAGAATGGGCGGAAGCGGATGCTCGCCTCC
GCTGGCGAACTTCAGAAGGGTAATGAGCTGGCTCTCCCCTCCAAGTACGTGAATTTCCTCTACCTTGCAA
GCCATTACGAGAAGCTGAAGGGGAGCCCCGAGGACAACGAGCAAAAGCAACTGTTTGTGGAGCAGCATAA
GCATTATCTGGACGAGATCATTGAGCAGATTTCCGAGTTTTCTAAACGCGTCATTCTCGCTGATGCCAAC
CTCGATAAAGTCCTTAGCGCATACAATAAGCACAGAGACAAACCAATTCGGGAGCAGGCTGAGAATATCA
TCCACCTGTTCACCCTCACCAATCTTGGTGCCCCTGCCGCATTCAAGTACTTCGACACCACCATCGACCG
GAAACGCTATACCTCCACCAAAGAAGTGCTGGACGCCACCCTCATCCACCAGAGCATCACCGGACTTTAC
GAAACTCGGATTGACCTCTCACAGCTCGGAGGGGATGAGGGAGCTCCCAAGAAAAAGCGCAAGGTAGGTA
GTTCCGGATCCTAGACTCTCGAGGCGAATTTCTTATGATTTATGATTTTTATTATTAAATAAGTTATAAA
AAAAATAAGTGTATACAAATTTTAAAGTGACTCTTAGGTTTTAAAACGAAAATTCTTATTCTTGAGTAAC
TCTTTCCTGTAGGTCAGGTTGCTTTCTCAGGTATAGCATGAGGTCGCTCTTATTGACCACACCTCTACCG
GCATGCCGAGCAAATGCCTGCAAATCGCTCCCCATTTCTCTAGAGCGGCCGTGGTATCGTTTAGATTGGC
AATTACAGTGTCTTAGCTCACATGCTTATAACTAATTACATGACTCGAAGACATAAAAAACAAAAAAAGC
ACCACCGACTCGGTGCCACTTTTTCAAGTTGATAACGGACTAGCCTTATTTTAACTTGCTATTTCTAGCT
CTAAAACCCGTAAGCAGTTAGTTTTTGGATCATTTATCTTTCACTGCGGAGAAGTTTCGAACGCCGAAAC
ATGCGCACCAACTTTCACTTCTACAGCGTTTGACCAAAATCTTTTGAACAGAACATTGTAGGGTGTGAAA
AAATGCGCACCTTTACCGCTAGCCCAAGAGGGCACTACAAAATCTAGAGTTGTACTTCAAACGTACATGT
AATCACCTTGTATATACTCGAAAGAAAACATCAAGTTTCTGTATAAATATGAGTGAAAGCATAATCATAC
ATTATCTTTTCAAAGATTGTCCGCGGTGGAGCTCCAGCTTTTGTTCCCTTTAGTGAGGGTTAATTGCGCG
CTTGGCGTAATCATGGTCATAGCTGTTTCCTGTGTGAAATTGTTATCCGCTCACAATTCCACACAACATA
CGAGCCGGAAGCATAAAGTGTAAAGCCTGGGGTGCCTAATGAGTGAGCTAACTCACATTAATTGCGTTGC
GCTCACTGCCCGCTTTCCAGTCGGGAAACCTGTCGTGCCAGCTGCATTAATGAATCGGCCAACGCGCGGG
GAGAGGCGGTTTGCGTATTGGGCGCTCTTCCGCTTCCTCGCTCACTGACTCGCTGCGCTCGGTCGTTCGG
CTGCGGCGAGCGGTATCAGCTCACTCAAAGGCGGTAATACGGTTATCCACAGAATCAGGGGATAACGCAG
GAAAGAACATGTGAGCAAAAGGCCAGCAAAAGGCCAGGAACCGTAAAAAGGCCGCGTTGCTGGCGTTTTT
CCATAGGCTCCGCCCCCCTGACGAGCATCACAAAAATCGACGCTCAAGTCAGAGGTGGCGAAACCCGACA
GGACTATAAAGATACCAGGCGTTTCCCCCTGGAAGCTCCCTCGTGCGCTCTCCTGTTCCGACCCTGCCGC
TTACCGGATACCTGTCCGCCTTTCTCCCTTCGGGAAGCGTGGCGCTTTCTCATAGCTCACGCTGTAGGTA
TCTCAGTTCGGTGTAGGTCGTTCGCTCCAAGCTGGGCTGTGTGCACGAACCCCCCGTTCAGCCCGACCGC
TGCGCCTTATCCGGTAACTATCGTCTTGAGTCCAACCCGGTAAGACACGACTTATCGCCACTGGCAGCAG
CCACTGGTAACAGGATTAGCAGAGCGAGGTATGTAGGCGGTGCTACAGAGTTCTTGAAGTGGTGGCCTAA
CTACGGCTACACTAGAAGAACAGTATTTGGTATCTGCGCTCTGCTGAAGCCAGTTACCTTCGGAAAAAGA
GTTGGTAGCTCTTGATCCGGCAAACAAACCACCGCTGGTAGCGGTGGTTTTTTTGTTTGCAAGCAGCAGA
TTACGCGCAGAAAAAAAGGATCTCAAGAAGATCCTTTGATCTTTTCTACGGGGTCTGACGCTCAGTGGAA
CGAAAACTCACGTTAAGGGATTTTGGTCATGAGATTATCAAAAAGGATCTTCACCTAGATCCTTTTAAAT
TAAAAATGAAGTTTTAAATCAATCTAAAGTATATATGAGTAAACTTGGTCTGACAGTTACCAATGCTTAA
TCAGTGAGGCACCTATCTCAGCGATCTGTCTATTTCGTTCATCCATAGTTGCCTGACTCCCCGTCGTGTA
GATAACTACGATACGGGAGGGCTTACCATCTGGCCCCAGTGCTGCAATGATACCGCGAGACCCACGCTCA
CCGGCTCCAGATTTATCAGCAATAAACCAGCCAGCCGGAAGGGCCGAGCGCAGAAGTGGTCCTGCAACTT
TATCCGCCTCCATCCAGTCTATTAATTGTTGCCGGGAAGCTAGAGTAAGTAGTTCGCCAGTTAATAGTTT
GCGCAACGTTGTTGCCATTGCTACAGGCATCGTGGTGTCACGCTCGTCGTTTGGTATGGCTTCATTCAGC
TCCGGTTCCCAACGATCAAGGCGAGTTACATGATCCCCCATGTTGTGCAAAAAAGCGGTTAGCTCCTTCG
GTCCTCCGATCGTTGTCAGAAGTAAGTTGGCCGCAGTGTTATCACTCATGGTTATGGCAGCACTGCATAA
TTCTCTTACTGTCATGCCATCCGTAAGATGCTTTTCTGTGACTGGTGAGTACTCAACCAAGTCATTCTGA
GAATAGTGTATGCGGCGACCGAGTTGCTCTTGCCCGGCGTCAATACGGGATAATACCGCGCCACATAGCA
GAACTTTAAAAGTGCTCATCATTGGAAAACGTTCTTCGGGGCGAAAACTCTCAAGGATCTTACCGCTGTT
GAGATCCAGTTCGATGTAACCCACTCGTGCACCCAACTGATCTTCAGCATCTTTTACTTTCACCAGCGTT
TCTGGGTGAGCAAAAACAGGAAGGCAAAATGCCGCAAAAAAGGGAATAAGGGCGACACGGAAATGTTGAA
TACTCATACTCTTCCTTTTTCAATATTATTGAAGCATTTATCAGGGTTATTGTCTCATGAGCGGATACAT
ATTTGAATGTATTTAGAAAAATAAACAAATAGGGGTTCCGCGCACATTTCCCCGAAAAGTGCCACCTGAA
CGAAGCATCTGTGCTTCATTTTGTAGAACAAAAATGCAACGCGAGAGCGCTAATTTTTCAAACAAAGAAT
CTGAGCTGCATTTTTACAGAACAGAAATGCAACGCGAAAGCGCTATTTTACCAACGAAGAATCTGTGCTT
CATTTTTGTAAAACAAAAATGCAACGCGAGAGCGCTAATTTTTCAAACAAAGAATCTGAGCTGCATTTTT
ACAGAACAGAAATGCAACGCGAGAGCGCTATTTTACCAACAAAGAATCTATACTTCTTTTTTGTTCTACA
AAAATGCATCCCGAGAGCGCTATTTTTCTAACAAAGCATCTTAGATTACTTTTTTTCTCCTTTGTGCGCT
CTATAATGCAGTCTCTTGATAACTTTTTGCACTGTAGGTCCGTTAAGGTTAGAAGAAGGCTACTTTGGTG
TCTATTTTCTCTTCCATAAAAAAAGCCTGACTCCACTTCCCGCGTTTACTGATTACTAGCGAAGCTGCGG
GTGCATTTTTTCAAGATAAAGGCATCCCCGATTATATTCTATACCGATGTGGATTGCGCATACTTTGTGA
ACAGAAAGTGATAGCGTTGATGATTCTTCATTGGTCAGAAAATTATGAACGGTTTCTTCTATTTTGTCTC
TATATACTACGTATAGGAAATGTTTACATTTTCGTATTGTTTTCGATTCACTCTATGAATAGTTCTTACT
ACAATTTTTTTGTCTAAAGAGTAATACTAGAGATAAACATAAAAAATGTAGAGGTCGAGTTTAGATGCAA
GTTCAAGGAGCGAAAGGTGGATGGGTAGGTTATATAGGGATATAGCACAGAGATATATAGCAAAGAGATA
CTTTTGAGCAATGTTTGTGGAAGCGGTATTCGCAATATTTTAGTAGCTCGTTACAGTCCGGTGCGTTTTT
GGTTTTTTGAAAGTGCGTCTTCAGAGCGCTTTTGGTTTTCAAAAGCGCTCTGAAGTTCCTATACTTTCTA
GCTAGAGAATAGGAACTTCGGAATAGGAACTTCAAAGCGTTTCCGAAAACGAGCGCTTCCGAAAATGCAA
CGCGAGCTGCGCACATACAGCTCACTGTTCACGTCGCACCTATATCTGCGTGTTGCCTGTATATATATAT
ACATGAGAAGAACGGCATAGTGCGTGTTTATGCTTAAATGCGTACTTATATGCGTCTATTTATGTAGGAT
GAAAGGTAGTCTAGTACCTCCTGTGATATTATCCCATTCCATGCGGGGTATCGTATGCTTCCTTCAGCAC
TACCCTTTAGCTGTTCTATATGCTGCCACTCCTCAATTGGATTAGTCTCATCCTTCAATGCTATCATTTC
CTTTGATATTGGATCATACTAAGAAACCATTATTATCATGACATTAACCTATAAAAATAGGCGTATCACG
AGGCCCTTTCGTCTCGCGCGTTTCGGTGATGACGGTGAAAACCTCTGACACATGCAGCTCCCGGAGACGG
TCACAGCTTGTCTGTAAGCGGATGCCGGGAGCAGACAAGCCCGTCAGGGCGCGTCAGCGGGTGTTGGCGG
GTGTCGGGGCTGGCTTAACTATGCGGCATCAGAGCAGATTGTACTGAGAGTGCACCATATCGACTACGTC
GTTAAGGCCGTTTCTGACAGAGTAAAATTCTTGAGGGAACTTTCACCATTATGGGAAATGGTTCAAGAAG
GTATTGACTTAAACTCCATCAAATGGTCAGGTCATTGAGTGTTTTTTATTTGTTGTATTTTTTTTTTTTT
AGAGAAAATCCTCCAATATATAAATTAGGAATCATAGTTTCATGATTTTCTGTTACACCTAACTTTTTGT
GTGGTGCCCTCCTCCTTGTCAATATTAATGTTAAAGTGCAATTCTTTTTCCTTATCACGTTGAGCCATTA
GTATCAATTTGCTTACCTGTATTCCTTTACATCCTCCTTTTTCTCCTTCTTGATAAATGTATGTAGATTG
CGTATATAGTTTCGTCTACCCTATGAACATATTCCATTTTGTAATTTCGTGTCGTTTCTATTATGAATTT
CATTTATAAAGTTTATGTACAAATATCATAAAAAAAGAGAATCTTTTTAAGCAAGGATTTTCTTAACTTC
TTCGGCGACAGCATCACCGACTTCGGTGGTACTGTTGGAACCACCTAAATCACCAGTTCTGATACCTGCA
TCCAAAACCTTTTTAACTGCATCTTCAATGGCCTTACCTTCTTCAGGCAAGTTCAATGACAATTTCAACA
TCATTGCAGCAGACAAGATAGTGGCGATAGGGTTGACCTTATTCTTTGGCAAATCTGGAGCAGAACCGTG
GCATGGTTCGTACAAACCAAATGCGGTGTTCTTGTCTGGCAAAGAGGCCAAGGACGCAGATGGCAACAAA
CCCAAGGAACCTGGGATAACGGAGGCTTCATCGGAGATGATATCACCAAACATGTTGCTGGTGATTATAA
TACCATTTAGGTGGGTTGGGTTCTTAACTAGGATCATGGCGGCAGAATCAATCAATTGATGTTGAACCTT
CAATGTAGGAAATTCGTTCTTGATGGTTTCCTCCACAGTTTTTCTCCATAATCTTGAAGAGGCCAAAACA
TTAGCTTTATCCAAGGACCAAATAGGCAATGGTGGCTCATGTTGTAGGGCCATGAAAGCGGCCATTCTTG
TGATTCTTTGCACTTCTGGAACGGTGTATTGTTCACTATCCCAAGCGACACCATCACCATCGTCTTCCTT
TCTCTTACCAAAGTAAATACCTCCCACTAATTCTCTGACAACAACGAAGTCAGTACCTTTAGCAAATTGT
GGCTTGATTGGAGATAAGTCTAAAAGAGAGTCGGATGCAAAGTTACATGGTCTTAAGTTGGCGTACAATT
GAAGTTCTTTACGGATTTTTAGTAAACCTTGTTCAGGTCTAACACTACCTGTACCCCATTTAGGACCACC
CACAGCACCTAACAAAACGGCATCAGCCTTCTTGGAGGCTTCCAGCGCCTCATCTGGAAGTGGAACACCT
GTAGCATCTATAGCAGCACCACCAATTAAATGATTTTCGAAATCGAACTTGACATTGGAACGAACATCAG
AAATAGCTTTAAGAACCTTAATGGCTTCGGCTGTGATTTCTTGACCAACGTGGTCACCTGGCAAAACGAC
GATCTTCTTAGGGGCAGACATTAGAATGGTATATCCTTGAAATATATATATATATATTGCTGAAATGTAA
AAGGTAAGAAAAGTTAGAAAGTAAGACGATTGCTAACCACCTATTGGAAAAAACAATAGGTCCTTAAATA
ATATTGTCAACTTCAAGTATTGTGATGCAAGCATTTAGTCATGAACGCTTCTCTATTCTATATGAAAAGC
CGGTTCCGGCGCTCTCACCTTTCCTTTTTCTCCCAATTTTTCAGTTGAAAAAGGTATATGCGTCAGGCGA
CCTCTGAAATTAACAAAAAATTTCCAGTCATCGAATTTGATTCTGTGCGATAGCGCCCCTGTGTGTTCTC
GTTATGTTGAGGAAAAAAATAATGGTTGCTAAGAGATTCGAACTCTTGCATCTTACGATACCTGAGTATT
CCCACAGTTAACTGCGGTCAAGATATTTCTTGAATCAGGCGCCTTAGACCGCTCGGCCAAACAACCAATT
ACTTGTTGAGAAATAGAGTATAATTATCCTATAAATATAACGTTTTTGAACACACATGAACAAGGAAGTA
CAGGACAATTGATTTTGAAGAGAATGTGGATTTTGATGTAATTGTTGGGATTCCATTTTTAATAAGGCAA
TAATATTAGGTATGTAGATATACTAGAAGTTCTCCTCGACCGGTCGATATGCGGTGTGAAATACCGCACA
GATGCGTAAGGAGAAAATACCGCATCAGGAAATTGTAAGCGTTAATATTTTGTTAAAATTCGCGTTAAAT
TTTTGTTAAATCAGCTCATTTTTTAACCAATAGGCCGAAATCGGCAAAATCCCTTATAAATCAAAAGAAT
AGACCGAGATAGGGT
[37 nt withheld, positions 11916-11952]
AAAGAACGTGGACTCCAACGTCAAAGG
[49 nt withheld, positions 11980-12028]
T
[91 nt withheld, positions 12030-12120]
G
[124 nt withheld, positions 12122-12245]
CCATTCGCCATTCAGGCTGCGCAACTGTTGGGAAGGGCGATCGGTGCGGGCCTCTTCGCTATTACGCCAG
CTGGCGAAAGGGGGATGTGCTGCAAGGCGATTAAGTTGGGTAACGCCAGGGTTTTCCCAGTCACGACGTT
Features (pLannotate 1.2.2; 26 found; start..end, strand, type, name):
     27..45      +  promoter       T7 promoter: promoter for bacteriophage T7 RNA polymerase
     54..107     -  misc_feature   MCS (fragment): pBluescript multiple cloning site
    132..798     +  promoter       GAP promoter: S. cerevisiae TDH3; promoter for glyceraldehyde-3-phosphate dehydrogenase
    833..4936    +  CDS            cas9: CAS9_STRP1 - Also known as csn1 From Streptococcus pyogenes serotype M1.
   4994..5181    +  terminator     ADH1 terminator: S. cerevisiae ADH1; transcription terminator for the S. cerevisiae alcohol dehydrogenase 1 (ADH1) gene
   5299..5318    -  terminator     SUP4 terminator: transcription terminator for the S. cerevisiae SUP4 tRNA gene
   5323..5397    -  misc_RNA       gRNA scaffold: guide RNA scaffold for the Streptococcus pyogenes CRISPR/Cas9 system
   5418..5686    -  promoter       SNR52 promoter: promoter for the S. cerevisiae small nucleolar RNA gene SNR52
   5717..5735    -  promoter       T3 promoter: promoter for bacteriophage T3 RNA polymerase
   5778..5800    -  protein_bind   lac operator (fragment): The lac repressor binds to the lac operator to inhibit transcription in E. coli. This inhibition can be relieved by adding lactose or isopropyl-β-D-thiogalactopyranoside (IPTG). lac repressor encoded by lacI
   5804..5834    -  promoter       lac promoter: promoter for the E. coli lac operon
   5849..5870    -  protein_bind   CAP binding site: CAP binding activates transcription in the presence of cAMP. E. coli catabolite activator protein
   5883..5975    -  CDS            lacI (fragment): lac repressor; lacI; The lac repressor binds to the lac operator to inhibit transcription in E. coli. This inhibition can be relieved by adding lactose or isopropyl-β-D-thiogalactopyranoside (IPTG).
   6158..6746    -  rep_origin     ori: high-copy-number ColE1/pMB1/pBR322/pUC origin of replication
   6917..7777    -  CDS            AmpR: β-lactamase; bla; confers resistance to ampicillin, carbenicillin, and related antibiotics
   7778..7882    -  promoter       AmpR promoter: bla
   7909..9255    -  rep_origin     2μ ori: yeast 2μ plasmid origin of replication
   9323..9358    +  CDS            rop (fragment): Rop protein, which maintains plasmids at low copy number; rop
   9460..9510    +  misc_feature   bom (fragment): basis of mobility region from pBR322
   9509..9625    +  CDS            NFS1 (fragment): NFS1_YEAST - Also known as SPL1 From Saccharomyces cerevisiae (strain ATCC 204508 / S288c) (Baker's yeast).
   9990..11081   -  CDS            LEU2: LEU3_YEAST - Experimental evidence at protein level: Swiss-Prot protein existence level 1. Catalyzes the oxidation of 3-carboxy-2-hydroxy-4- methylpentanoate (3-isopropylmalate) to 3-carboxy-4-methyl-2- oxopentanoate. The product decarboxylates to 4-methyl-2 oxopentanoate. From Saccharomyces cerevisiae (strain ATCC 204508 / S288c) (Baker's yeast).
  11082..11489   -  promoter       LEU2 promoter: S. cerevisiae LEU2
  11629..11706   -  CDS            YO192_YEAST (fragment): Experimental evidence at protein level: Swiss-Prot protein existence level 1. From Saccharomyces cerevisiae (strain ATCC 204508 / S288c) (Baker's yeast).
  11737..11789   +  misc_feature   bom (fragment): basis of mobility region from pBR322
  11817..12245   -  rep_origin     f1 ori (sequence partly withheld): f1 bacteriophage origin of replication; arrow indicates direction of (+) strand synthesis
  12249..19      -  CDS            lacZα (fragment) (across the origin): LacZα fragment of β-galactosidase; lacZ fragment
