[The description below was written by a language model from this plasmid's Addgene catalogue record and pLannotate feature annotations shown in this document.]
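Description:
pML107-ARB1 is a yeast CRISPR plasmid built on the pML107 backbone that delivers both Cas9 and a single guide RNA directed against the Saccharomyces cerevisiae gene ARB1 (YER036C). It is an E. coli–yeast shuttle vector of about 12.4 kb. In bacteria it replicates from a high-copy ColE1/pUC-type origin and is selected with ampicillin through the β-lactamase gene. In yeast it is maintained as a multicopy episome by the 2μ origin and selected by leucine prototrophy through a LEU2 cassette with its own promoter. An f1 phage origin, T7 and T3 promoters, and fragments of the lac region and multiple cloning site are remnants of the pBluescript-type parent. Short annotated fragments such as rop, bom and NFS1 appear to be carry-over sequence flanking the marker rather than functional elements.

The payload consists of two expression units. Streptococcus pyogenes Cas9 is transcribed from the strong constitutive TDH3 (GAP) promoter and terminated by the ADH1 terminator. On the opposite strand, the SNR52 RNA polymerase III promoter drives the guide RNA, made up of the ARB1-specific 20-nucleotide spacer fused to the S. pyogenes gRNA scaffold and ended by the SUP4 tRNA terminator. The spacer was introduced as a short 33 bp insert between SwaI and BclI sites, both of which were destroyed in cloning.

Transformation of leu2 yeast therefore supplies everything needed to cut the ARB1 locus from one plasmid. This would typically be paired with a repair template for genome editing, although the record does not describe any specific template or intended edit. The associated study concerns genetic modifiers that change gene essentiality.
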