Addgene plasmid #232888: pML107-ARB1
Purpose: Plasmid expressing Cas9 and gRNA CAAAAACTAACTGCTTACGG which targets the ARB1 gene.
Depositing lab: Jolanda Van Leeuwen. Depositing organization: University of Massachusetts, Worcester. Publication: The modifiers that cause changes in gene essentiality. Batte A, Bosch-Guiteras N, Pons C, Ota M, Lopes M, Sharma S, Tellini N, Paltenghi C, Conti M, Kan KT, Ho UL, Wiederkehr M, Barraud J, Ashe M, Aloy P, Liti G, Chabes A, Parts L, van Leeuwen J. Cell Syst. 2026 Mar 2:101515. doi: 10.1016/j.cels.2025.101515. PubMed 41775267.
Backbone
  Vector backbone: pML107
  Backbone manufacturer: Laughery et al, 2015, Yeast
  Backbone size w/o insert (bp): 12367
  Vector type: Yeast Expression, CRISPR
  Selectable markers: LEU2
Growth in bacteria
  Bacterial resistance: Ampicillin, 100 μg/mL
  Growth temperature: 37°C
  Growth strain: DH5alpha
  Copy number: High Copy
Gene/Insert
  Gene/Insert name: ARB1 gRNA (alt name: YER036C)
  gRNA/shRNA sequence: CAAAAACTAACTGCTTACGG
  Species: S. cerevisiae (budding yeast)
  Insert size (bp): 33
  Entrez Gene: ARB1 (a.k.a. YER036C)
  Promoter: snR52
  Cloning method: Restriction Enzyme; 5′ cloning site SwaI (destroyed during cloning); 3′ cloning site BclI (destroyed during cloning)
Terms and licenses: Academic/Nonprofit Terms; Industry Terms: Not Available to Industry
How to cite: pML107-ARB1 was a gift from Jolanda Van Leeuwen (Addgene plasmid # 232888 ; http://n2t.net/addgene:232888 ; RRID:Addgene_232888)
